>Addgene plasmid #107866 | p15aC-4D1D-5 | addgene full sequence | sequence record 214011 | Addgene NGS Result
ACTCTTCCTTTTTCAATATTATTGAAGCATTTATCAGGGTTATTGTCTCATGAGCGGATACATATTTGAA
TGTATTTAGAAAAATAAACAAATAGGGGTTCCGCGCACATTTCCCCGAAAAGTGCCACCTGACGTCTAAG
AAACCATTATTATCATGACATTAACCTATAAAAATAGGCGTATCACGAGGCCCTTTCGTCACACAGCTAA
CACCACGTCGTCCCTATCTGCTGCCCTAGGTCTATGAGTGGTTGCTGGATAACTTTACGGGCATGCATAA
GGCTCGTATAATATATTCAGGGAGACCACAACGGTTTCCCTCTACAAATAATTTTGTTTAACTTTACAAC
ACGAACGAAAAACATAAGGAGGTACATAATGGAACAGAAATTGATTAGCGAAGAGGATTTGGGTAGCGAT
GGCAGCGCAGGCGGAGACACGATCGTTGAACCGGCCCCCCTGAAGCCAACTTCTGAGCCCGCTCCCGGCC
CACCAGGGAATAATGGTGGCTCCTTGCTAAGTGTCATCACGGAGGGGGTCGGGGAGCTCTCGGTGATTGA
CCCTGAGGTGGCCCAGAAGGCCTGCCAGGAGGTGCTGGAGAAAGTCAAGCTCTTGCATGGAGGCGTGGCC
ATCTCTAGCAGAGGCACCCCCCTGGAGCTGGTCAATGGAGACGGAGTAGACAGCGAGATCCGTTGCCTGG
ACGACCCACCCGCCCAGATAAGGGAGGAGGAAGATGAGATGGGGGCCACGGTGGCCTCAGGCACAGCCAA
GGGAGCAAGAAGGCGGCGGCAGAACAACTCGGCCAAACAGTCTTGGCTGCTGAGGCTGTTTGAGTCGAAA
CTGTTTGACATCTCCATGGCCATTTCATACCTGTATAACTCCAAGGAGCCTGGAGTGCAGGCCTACATTG
GCAACCGGCTCTTCTGCTTTCGTAATGAGGATGTGGACTTCTATCTGCCCCAGTTGCTTAACATGTACAT
CCACATGGACGAGGACGTGGGTGATGCCATCAAGCCCTACATAGTCCACCGCTGCCGCCAGAGCATTAAC
TTTTCCCTCCAGTGTGCTCTGTTGCTGGGGGCCTACTCTTCAGACATGCACATTTCCACTCAGCGACACT
CCCGTGGGACCAAGCTACGGAAGCTGATCCTCTCAGATGAGCTGAAGCCCGCTCACCGAAAGAGGGAGCT
GCCCTCCTTGAGCCCAGCCCCCGACACAGGGCTGTCTCCCTCTAAAAGGACCCACCAGCGCTCTAAGTCA
GATGCCACCGCCAGCATAAGTCTCAGCAGCAACTTGAAACGAACAGCCAGCAACCCTAAAGTGGAGAATG
AGGACGAGCCCGTCAGACTGGCTCCTGAGCGAGAATTCATCAAGTCCCTGATGGCGATTGGCAAGCGGCT
GGCCACACTCCCCACCAAGGAGCAGAAGACACAGCGGCTGATCTCAGAGCTCTCCCTGCTCAACCACAAG
CTCCCTGCCCGAGTCTGGCTGCCCACTGCTGGCTTCGACCACCACGTGGTCCGCGTGCCCCACACCCAGG
CTGTCGTCCTCAATTCTAAGGACAAGGCTCCCTACCTGATCTATGTGGAGGTCCTCGAATGTGAAAACTT
CGACACCACTAGTGTCCCCGCCCGAATCCCCGAGAACCGAATTCGGAGCACCCGGTCTGTAGAGAACCTG
CCCGAATGCGGCATCACCCACGAGCAGCGGGCAGGCAGCTTCAGCACCGTGCCCAACTATGACAACGATG
ACGAGGCCTGGTCGGTGGATGACATAGGCGAGCTGCAGGTGGAGCTCCCTGAAGTGCACACCAACAGCTG
TGACAACATCTCCCAGTTCTCCGTGGACAGCATCACCAGCCAGGAAAGCAAGGAGCCTGTGTTCATCGCA
GCGGGTGACATCCGACGGCGCCTTTCAGAGCAGCTGGCTCACACCCCCACAGCCTTCAAACGAGACCCGG
AAGACCCTTCTGCAGTTGCTCTCAAAGAGCCCTGGCAGGAGAAAGTACGGCGCATTAGAGAGGGTTCCCC
CTATGGCCATCTCCCCAATTGGCGGCTCCTGTCAGTCATCGTCAAGTGTGGGGATGACCTTCGGCAGGAG
CTGTTGGCCTTTCAGGTGTTAAAGCAACTGCAGTCCATTTGGGAACAGGAGCGAGTACCCCTGTGGATCA
AGCCATATAAGATTCTTGTGATTTCGGCCGACAGTGGCATGATTGAACCAGTGGTCAACGCTGTATCCAT
TCACCAGGTGAAGAAGCAGTCACAGCTCTCCCTGCTCGATTACTTCCTACAGGAGCATGGCAGTTATACC
ACTGAGGCATTCCTCAGCGCCCAGCGCAATTTTGTGCAGAGTTGTGCTGGCTACTGCTTGGGCTGCTACC
TGCTGCAGGTCAAGGACAGACACAATGGGAACATCCTGTTGGACGCAGAAGGCCACATCATCCACATCGA
CTTTGGCTTCATCCTATCCAGCTCACCCCGAAACCTGGGCTTTGAGACATCAGCCTTCAAACTGACCACA
GAGTTTGTTGACGTGATGGGCGGCCTGGATGGCGACATGTTCAACTATTACAAGATGTTGATGCTGCAGG
GGCTGATCGCTGCTCGGAAACACATGGATAAGGTGGTGCAGATCGTAGAGATCATGCAACAAGGTTCTCA
GCTTCCTTGCTTCCATGGCTCCAGCACCATCCGCAACCTCAAGGAGAGGTTCCACATGAGCATGACCGAG
GAGCAGCTGCAGCTGCTGGTGGAGCAGATGGTGGATGGCAGCATGCGGTCTATAACCACCAAACTCTATG
ACGGCTTCCAGTACCTCACCAACGGCATCATGTAAGGATCCTGATGAGTTAATAACAGGCCTGCTGGTAA
TCGCAGGCCTTTTTATTTTTTTTTTTAGATCTAGCTTCATGTGGCAGGAGAAAAAAGGCTGCACCGGTGC
GTCAGCAGAATATGTGATACAGGATATATTCCGCTTCCTCGCTCACTGACTCGCTACGCTCGGTCGTTCG
ACTGCGGCGAGCGGAAATGGCTTACGAACGGGGCGGAGATTTCCTGGAAGATGCCAGGAAGATACTTAAC
AGGGAAGTGAGAGGGCCGCGGCAAAGCCGTTTTTCCATAGGCTCCGCCCCCCTGACAAGCATCACGAAAT
CTGACGCTCAAATCAGTGGTGGCGAAACCCGACAGGACTATAAAGATACCAGGCGTTTCCCCCTGGCGGC
TCCCTCGTGCGCTCTCCTGTTCCTGCCTTTCGGTTTACCGGTGTCATTCCGCTGTTATGGCCGCGTTTGT
CTCATTCCACGCCTGACACTCAGTTCCGGGTAGGCAGTTCGCTCCAAGCTGGACTGTATGCACGAACCCC
CCGTTCAGTCCGACCGCTGCGCCTTATCCGGTAACTATCGTCTTGAGTCCAACCCGGAAAGACATGCAAA
AGCACCACTGGCAGCAGCCACTGGTAATTGATTTAGAGGAGTTAGTCTTGAAGTCATGCGCCGGTTAAGG
CTAAACTGAAAGGACAAGTTTTGGTGACTGCGCTCCTCCAAGCCAGTTACCTCGGTTCAAAGAGTTGGTA
GCTCAGAGAACCTTCGAAAAACCGCCCTGCAAGGCGGTTTTTTCGTTTTCAGAGCAAGAGATTACGCGCA
GACCAAAACGATCTCAAGAAGATCATCTTATTAATCAGATAAAATATTTCTAGATTTCAGTGCAATTTAT
CTCTTCAAATGTAGCACCTGAAGTCAGCCCCATACGATATAAGTTGTAGCGGCCGCACACAGCTAACACC
ACGTCGTCCCTATCTGCTGCCCTAGGTCTATGAGTGGTTGCTGGATAACTTTACGGGCATGCATAAGGCT
CGTATAATATATTCAGGGAGACCACAACGGTTTCCCTCTACAAATAATTTTGTTTAACTTTGAGGGACTA
CAAAAGTACAAGTAAGGAGGTATACATGGAGCAGAAATTGATTAGCGAGGAAGATTTGGGTAGCGACGGT
AGCGCCGGTCCGAAAGCTAAAACTACCACACCATTGCAGGTATGTTTGTTTTACCCTAACCTCATTGGCT
ACACACGCGTTATTCTTTCATTGATTTCCTTCTGCTTGCTCGGCCACTTTCCCATTGCATTTTTATTTTG
TTACATCATTGGTTTTGTGCTGGACGCGGTGGATGGCATGGTAGCGCGACGGTTTGGCCAATGCACACAG
TTTGGTGCAATACTTGATATGTTGACGGATCGGGCGTCAACGGCTGGTTTGATTGTTGTGGTTGTGCAGG
TATTACAACCGCTTCCACATTGGGGAGCCACTTCGCTTGCATGTCTTGTTTTCCTGGATATTTCTTCGCA
TTTCTGCGTCATGTACGTGTCGCTTTATGCTGGCCGTACTAGTCATAAGGACGTGAGCAGCAGTATTTTT
TCACTTCTGCGACTTTATTATACAAATCGTCCGTTTATGTGTGCACTTTGCGTCGGACAGGAACTTTTCT
ACTTAAACTTATATATGTACGGCGTGTATGGGATCGCTGAACCTGCGTTTCTGTTCTTTATGGCTTTGAC
AGCCGCGTTGAGTGCTTTCAAGCAGGTGGTGAATGTGCAACAGCTGCTGGATAGCATGTATCATCTGGCG
GTTCTGGATGCTGCGGGAAGCCGCCAGTAATCGCACTAGCCGCTATATTAAGGAGGTAATAAATGGTGGA
ACAAAAGTTGATCAGCGAAGAAGACTTGGGCAGCGATGGTAGCGCGGGTGCGTCGGCCTCCTCCGGGCCG
TCGTCTTCGGTCGGTTTTTCATCCTTTGATCCCGCGGTCCCTTCCTGTACCTTGTCCTCAGCATCTGGAA
TCAAGAGACCCATGGCATCTGAGGTGCCTTATGCCTCTGGCATGCCCATCAAGAAAATAGGCCATAGAAG
TGTTGATTCCTCAGGAGAGACAACATATAAAAAGACAACCTCATCAGCCTTGAAAGGTGCCATCCAGTTA
GGCATTACCCACACTGTGGGGAGCCTGAGTACCAAACCAGAGCGTGATGTCCTCATGCAAGATTTCTACG
TGGTTGAGAGTATCTTCTTTCCCAGTGAAGGGAGCAACCTGACCCCTGCTCATCACTACAATGACTTTCG
TTTCAAGACCTATGCACCTGTTGCCTTCCGCTACTTCCGGGAGCTATTTGGTATCCGGCCCGATGATTAC
TTGTATTCCCTCTGCAGTGAGCCGCTGATTGAACTCTGTAGCTCTGGAGCTAGTGGTTCCCTATTCTATG
TGTCCAGCGACGATGAGTTCATTATTAAGACAGTCCAACATAAAGAGGCGGAATTTCTGCAGAAGCTGCT
TCCAGGATACTACATGAACCTCAACCAGAACCCTCGGACTTTGCTGCCTAAATTCTATGGACTGTACTGT
GTGCAGGCAGGTGGCAAGAACATTCGGATTGTGGTGATGAACAATCTTTTACCAAGATCGGTAAAAATGC
ATATCAAATATGACCTCAAAGGCTCAACCTACAAACGGCGGGCTTCCCAGAAAGAGCGAGAGAAGCCTCT
TCCCACATTTAAAGACCTAGACTTCTTACAAGACATCCCTGATGGTCTTTTTTTGGATGCTGACATGTAC
AACGCTCTCTGTAAGACCCTGCAGCGTGACTGTTTGGTGCTGCAGAGCTTCAAGATAATGGATTACAGCC
TCTTGATGTCAATCCATAATATAGATCATGCACAACGAGAGCCCTTAAGCAGTGAAACACAGTACTCAGT
TGATACTCGAAGACCGGCCCCCCAAAAGGCTCTGTATTCCACAGCCATGGAATCCATCCAGGGAGAGGCT
CGACGGGGTGGTACCATGGAGACTGATGACCATATGGGTGGCATCCCTGCCCGGAATAGTAAAGGGGAAA
GGCTTCTGCTTTATATTGGCATCATTGACATTCTACAGTCTTACAGGTTTGTTAAGAAGTTGGAGCACTC
TTGGAAAGCCCTGGTACATGACGGAGACACTGTCTCAGTGCATCGCCCAGGCTTCTACGCTGAACGGTTC
CAGCGCTTCATGTGCAACACAGTATTTAAGAAGATTCCCTTGAAGCCTTCTCCTTCCAAAAAGTTTCGGT
CTGGCTCATCTTTCTCTCGGCGAGCAGGCTCCAGTGGCAACTCCTGCATTACTTACCAGCCATCGGTCTC
TGGGGAACACAAGGCACAAGTGACAACAAAGGCAGAAGTGGAGCCAGGCGTTCACCTTGGTCGTCCTGAT
GTTTTACCTCAGACTCCACCTTTGGAGGAAATCAGTGAGGGCTCGCCTATTCCTGACCCCAGTTTCTCAC
CTCTAGTTGGAGAGACTTTGCAAATGCTAACTACAAGTACAACCTTGGAAAAGCTTGAAGTTGCAGAGTC
AGAGTTCACCCATTAATAATAATGATGAGTTAATAACAGCCTGCTGGTAATCGCAGGCCTTTTTATTTTT
TTTTTTAGCTAGCAGCAGATTACGCGCAGAAAAAAAGGATCTCAAGAAGATCCTTTGATCTTATTCTACG
GGGTCTGACGCTCAGTGGAACGAAAACTCACGTTAAGGGATTTTGGTCATGAGATTATCAAAAAGGATCT
TCACCTAGATCCTTTTAAATTAAAAATGAAGTTTTAAATCAATCTAAAGTATATATGAGTAAACTTGGTC
TGACAGTTACGCCCCGCCCTGCCACTCATCGCAGTACTGTTGTAATTCATTAAGCATTCTGCCGACATGG
AAGCCATCACAAACGGCATGATGAACCTGAATCGCCAGCGGCATCAGCACCTTGTCGCCTTGCGTATAAT
ATTTGCCCATGGTGAAAACGGGGGCGAAGAAGTTGTCCATATTGGCCACGTTTAAATCAAAACTGGTGAA
ACTCACCCAGGGATTGGCTGAGACGAAAAACATATTCTCAATAAACCCTTTAGGGAAATAGGCCAGGTTT
TCACCGTAACACGCCACATCTTGCGAATATATGTGTAGAAACTGCCGGAAATCGTCGTGGTATTCACTCC
AGAGCGATGAAAACGTTTCAGTTTGCTCATGGAAAACGGTGTAACAAGGGTGAACACTATCCCATATCAC
CAGCTCACCGTCTTTCATTGCCATACGGAACTCCGGATGAGCATTCATCAGGCGGGCAAGAATGTGAATA
AAGGCCGGATAAAACTTGTGCTTATTTTTCTTTACGGTCTTTAAAAAGGCCGTAATATCCAGCTGAACGG
TCTGGTTATAGGTACATTGAGCAACTGACTGAAATGCCTCAAAATGTTCTTTACGATGCCATTGGGATAT
ATCAACGGTGGTATATCCAGTGATTTTTTTCTCCAT
Features (pLannotate 1.2.2; 7 found; start..end, strand, type, name):
      1..105     -  promoter       AmpR promoter: bla
    433..2832    +  CDS            PI4KB: PI4KB_BOVIN - Also known as PIK4CB. Experimental evidence at protein level: Swiss-Prot protein existence level 1. Phosphorylates phosphatidylinositol (PI) in the first committed step in the production of the second messenger inositol- 1,4,5,-trisphosphate (PIP) (PubMed:9218477, PubMed:11526106). May regulate Golgi disintegration/reorganization during mitosis, possibly via its phosphorylation (By similarity). Involved in Golgi-to-plasma membrane trafficking (By similarity). From Bos taurus (Bovine).
   2969..3024    -  rep_origin     RSF ori (fragment): Plasmids containing the RSF 1030 origin of replication can be propagated in E. coli cells that contain additional plasmids with compatible origins.
   3112..3657    -  rep_origin     p15A ori: Plasmids containing the medium-copy-number p15A origin of replication can be propagated in E. coli cells that contain a second plasmid with the ColE1 origin.
   4776..6383    +  CDS            PIP5K1A: PI51A_HUMAN - Experimental evidence at protein level: Swiss-Prot protein existence level 1. Catalyzes the phosphorylation of phosphatidylinositol 4- phosphate (PtdIns(4)P/PI4P) to form phosphatidylinositol 4,5- bisphosphate (PtdIns(4,5)P2/PIP2), a lipid second messenger that regulates several cellular processes such as signal transduction, vesicle trafficking, actin cytoskeleton dynamics, cell adhesion, and cell motility (PubMed:8955136, PubMed:21477596, PubMed:22942276). PtdIns(4,5)P2 can directly act as a second messenger or can be utilized as a precursor to generate other second messengers:
   6457..6500    -  rep_origin     CloDF13 ori (fragment): Plasmids containing the CloDF13 (CDF) origin of replication can be propagated in E. coli cells that contain additional plasmids with compatible origins.
   6660..7316    -  CDS            cat: CAT_ECOLX - Experimental evidence at protein level: Swiss-Prot protein existence level 1. This enzyme is an effector of chloramphenicol resistance in bacteria. From Escherichia coli. This protein is used as a marker in many commonly used cloning vectors, such as pACYC184.
