[The description below was written by a language model from this plasmid's Addgene catalogue record and pLannotate feature annotations shown in this document.]
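Description:
p15aC-4D1D-5 is a low-copy bacterial expression plasmid built on the p15aC backbone. It installs a three-enzyme phosphoinositide biosynthetic pathway in Escherichia coli, an organism that does not normally make these lipids. It replicates from the p15A origin, which is compatible with ColE1-type plasmids and so allows a second construct to be co-maintained. Selection is by chloramphenicol resistance from the cat gene, which lies next to a bla-type (AmpR) promoter on the same strand and appears to be driven by it. The feature table also reports short RSF and CloDF13 origin fragments. These are brief partial matches rather than functional replicons.

The payload consists of three coding sequences assembled by Gibson cloning, each carrying an N-terminal myc tag for detection. They are Trypanosoma brucei phosphatidylinositol synthase (PIS), bovine phosphatidylinositol 4-kinase β (PI4K), and human phosphatidylinositol 4-phosphate 5-kinase type-1 α isoform 2 (PI4P5K). Expression comes from proD, an insulated constitutive bacterial promoter. PIS and PI4K each have their own listed proD, while PI4P5K is recorded as expressed "in operon" from a proD. Acting in sequence, the enzymes would make phosphatidylinositol, phosphorylate it to PI4P, and convert that to PI(4,5)P2.

The automated annotation identifies the PI4KB and PIP5K1A open reading frames but does not call PIS, the proD promoters or the myc tags. An unannotated stretch upstream of PIP5K1A is a plausible location for PIS, though the table does not confirm this. The plasmid is used to reconstitute PIP2 synthesis in E. coli as a simplified platform for studying phosphoinositide biology.
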