Addgene plasmid #107866: p15aC-4D1D-5
Purpose: Bacterial expression of PIS, PI4K and PI4P5K
Depositing lab: Sanford Simon. Depositing organization: Rockefeller University. Publication: Escherichia coli as a platform for the study of phosphoinositide biology. Botero S, Chiaroni-Clarke R, Simon SM. Sci Adv. 2019 Mar 27;5(3):eaat4872. doi: 10.1126/sciadv.aat4872. eCollection 2019 Mar. PubMed 30944849.
Backbone
  Vector backbone: p15aC
  Vector type: Bacterial Expression
Growth in bacteria
  Bacterial resistance: Chloramphenicol, 25 μg/mL
  Growth temperature: 30°C
  Growth strain: DH5alpha
  Copy number: Low Copy
Gene/Insert 1
  Gene/Insert name: PIS (alt names: phosphatidyl inositol synthase; phosphatidylinositol synthase; PI synthase)
  Species: Trypanosome brucei
  Promoter: proD
  Tag / fusion protein: myc (N terminal on insert)
  Cloning method: Gibson Cloning
  Sequencing primers: 5′ TATTTCTAGATTTCAGTGCA; 3′ AAGATACTCTCAACCACGTAGAA
Gene/Insert 2
  Gene/Insert name: phosphatidylinositol 4-phosphate 5-kinase (alt names: phosphatidylinositol 4-phosphate 5-kinase type-1 α isoform 2; PI4P5Kα; PI4P5K)
  Species: H. sapiens (human)
  Promoter: proD (in operon)
  Tag / fusion protein: myc (N terminal on insert)
  Cloning method: Gibson Cloning
  Sequencing primers: 5′ GCATGTATCATCTGGCGGTTCT; 3′ TTACAACAGTACTGCGATGA
Gene/Insert 3
  Gene/Insert name: phosphatidylinositol 4-kinase β (alt names: PI4K; phosphatidyl inositol 4-kinase β; PI4Kβ)
  Species: Bos taurus
  Promoter: proD
  Tag / fusion protein: myc (N terminal on insert)
  Cloning method: Gibson Cloning
  Sequencing primers: 5′ GAAATGCCTCAAAATGTTCTTTACGAT; 3′ CTCGCCGCAGTCGAACGA
Resource information
  A portion of this plasmid was derived from a plasmid made by: Trypanosome brucei phosphatidyl inositol synthase (PIS)(30) was kindly provided by Dr. Terry K. Smith of The University of St Andrews, UK. Human phosphatidylinositol 4-phosphate 5-kinase type-1 α isoform 2 (PI4P5Kα, PI4P5K)(51) was kindly provided by Dr. Richard A. Anderson of the University of Wisconsin - Madison. Bos taurus phosphatidylinositol 4-kinase β (PI4Kβ, PI4K)(52) was kindly provided by Dr. Tamas Balla of the Program for Developmental Neuroscience at NIH. See references in paper
Terms and licenses: Academic/Nonprofit Terms; Industry Terms: Not Available to Industry
How to cite: p15aC-4D1D-5 was a gift from Sanford Simon (Addgene plasmid # 107866 ; http://n2t.net/addgene:107866 ; RRID:Addgene_107866)
